Addgene plasmid #154665: pEPYC1CB0320
Purpose: MoClo Level 1 luciferase reporter
Depositing lab: Nicola Patron. Depositing organization: Earlham Institute. Publication: Rational design of minimal synthetic promoters for plants. Cai YM, Kallam K, Tidd H, Gendarini G, Salzman A, Patron NJ. Nucleic Acids Res. 2020 Aug 28. pii: 5897334. doi: 10.1093/nar/gkaa682. PubMed 32856047.
Backbone
  Vector backbone: pICH47732
  Vector type: Synthetic Biology
Growth in bacteria
  Bacterial resistance: Ampicillin, 100 μg/mL
  Growth temperature: 37°C
  Growth strain: NEB Stable
  Copy number: High Copy
Gene/Insert
  Gene/Insert name: 35s(ΔTCP1) Firefly luciferase expression cassette [35s(ΔTCP1)::TMV::LucF::Flag::ocsT]
  Species: Synthetic
  Cloning method: Restriction Enzyme; 5′ cloning site BsaI (destroyed during cloning); 3′ cloning site BsaI (destroyed during cloning)
Terms and licenses: Academic/Nonprofit Terms; Industry Terms: Not Available to Industry
Depositor comments: Please visit https://www.biorxiv.org/content/10.1101/2020.05.14.095406v1 for bioRxiv preprint.
How to cite: pEPYC1CB0320 was a gift from Nicola Patron (Addgene plasmid # 154665 ; http://n2t.net/addgene:154665 ; RRID:Addgene_154665)
