[The description below was written by a language model from this plasmid's Addgene catalogue record and pLannotate feature annotations shown in this document.]
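Description:
pEPYC1CB0320 is a MoClo (Golden Gate) Level 1 plasmid built in the pICH47732 acceptor backbone, carrying a single plant transcription unit that reports promoter activity through firefly luciferase. The backbone is a binary-type vector. Nopaline C58 left and right T-DNA border repeats flank the cassette, so it could be transferred to plant cells by Agrobacterium. The incP oriV origin and the trfA replication initiator gene support broad-host-range maintenance. A high-copy ColE1/pUC-type origin drives propagation in E. coli, and selection is by ampicillin through the β-lactamase gene and its native promoter. A short annotated TetR fragment appears to be a backbone remnant rather than a functional gene. The cassette was assembled through BsaI sites that were destroyed during cloning, as is usual for Level 1 Golden Gate assemblies.

The insert is described as 35s(ΔTCP1)::TMV::LucF::Flag::ocsT. It uses a cauliflower mosaic virus 35S promoter variant, including the minimal 35S core. The ΔTCP1 name suggests removal or disruption of a TCP-type transcription factor binding site, though the record does not spell out the exact change. The promoter is followed by the tobacco mosaic virus Ω 5′ leader, a translational enhancer, and then the luc+ firefly luciferase coding sequence. According to the insert name the luciferase carries a C-terminal Flag tag, which the feature table does not annotate separately. The octopine synthase terminator ends the unit. The insert design and the synthetic-promoter context of the deposit suggest that the construct is used in quantitative luminescence assays in plant cells. Such assays would compare the modified 35S promoter with intact or other variant promoters to gauge how individual cis-elements contribute to expression strength. As a Level 1 module, it can also be combined with other transcription units in higher-level MoClo assemblies.
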