Features (pLannotate 1.2.2; 13 found; start..end, strand, type, name):
     42..66      +  misc_feature   RB T-DNA repeat: right border repeat from nopaline C58 T-DNA
    178..198     -  CDS            TetR (fragment): tetracycline resistance regulatory protein; tetR
    225..1370    -  CDS            trfA: TRFA_ECOLX - Experimental evidence at protein level: Swiss-Prot protein existence level 1. Also involved in plasmid copy number control, promoting intermolecular coupling of protein bound iterons at oriV, which inhibits replication initiation. From Escherichia coli.
   1706..2294    -  rep_origin     ori: high-copy-number ColE1/pMB1/pBR322/pUC origin of replication
   2465..3325    -  CDS            AmpR: β-lactamase; bla; confers resistance to ampicillin, carbenicillin, and related antibiotics
   3326..3430    -  promoter       AmpR promoter: bla
   3517..4148    -  rep_origin     oriV: incP origin of replication
   4240..4264    +  misc_feature   LB T-DNA repeat: left border repeat from nopaline C58 T-DNA
   4450..4782    +  promoter       CaMV 35S promoter: strong constitutive promoter from cauliflower mosaic virus
   4734..4780    +  promoter       minimal CaMV 35S promoter: minimal 35S promoter from cauliflower mosaic virus
   4801..4856    +  misc_feature   TMV Ω: translational enhancer from the tobacco mosaic virus 5'-leader sequence (Gallie et al., 1988)
   4858..6507    +  CDS            luciferase: firefly luciferase; luc+; enhanced luc+ version of the luciferase gene
   6605..7312    +  terminator     OCS terminator: octopine synthase terminator
>Addgene plasmid #154665 | pEPYC1CB0320 | depositor full sequence | sequence record 299595 | pEPYC1CB0320 sequence 7319 bps
GCAATTGTCTTCTGCACGAAGTGGTTTAAACTATCAGTGTTTGACAGGATATATTGGCGGGTAAACCTAA
GAGAAAAGAGCGTTTATTAGAATAATCGGATATTTAAAAGGGCGTGAAAAGGTTTATCCGTTCGTCCATT
TGTATGTGCATGCCAACCACAGGGTTCCCCAGATCAGGCGCTGGCTGCTGAACCCCCAGCCGGAACTGAC
CCCACAAGGCCCTAGCGTTTGCAATGCACCAGGTCATCATTGACCCAGGCGTGTTCCACCAGGCCGCTGC
CTCGCAACTCTTCGCAGGCTTCGCCGACCTGCTCGCGCCACTTCTTCACGCGGGTGGAATCCGATCCGCA
CATGAGGCGGAAGGTTTCCAGCTTGAGCGGGTACGGCTCCCGGTGCGAGCTGAAATAGTCGAACATCCGT
CGGGCCGTCGGCGACAGCTTGCGGTACTTCTCCCATATGAATTTCGTGTAGTGGTCGCCAGCAAACAGCA
CGACGATTTCCTCGTCGATCAGGACCTGGCAACGGGACGTTTTCTTGCCACGGTCCAGGACGCGGAAGCG
GTGCAGCAGCGACACCGATTCCAGGTGCCCAACGCGGTCGGACGTGAAGCCCATCGCCGTCGCCTGTAGG
CGCGACAGGCATTCCTCGGCCTTCGTGTAATACCGGCCATTGATCGACCAGCCCAGGTCCTGGCAAAGCT
CGTAGAACGTGAAGGTGATCGGCTCGCCGATAGGGGTGCGCTTCGCGTACTCCAACACCTGCTGCCACAC
CAGTTCGTCATCGTCGGCCCGCAGCTCGACGCCGGTGTAGGTGATCTTCACGTCCTTGTTGACGTGGAAA
ATGACCTTGTTTTGCAGCGCCTCGCGCGGGATTTTCTTGTTGCGCGTGGTGAACAGGGCAGAGCGGGCCG
TGTCGTTTGGCATCGCTCGCATCGTGTCCGGCCACGGCGCAATATCGAACAAGGAAAGCTGCATTTCCTT
GATCTGCTGCTTCGTGTGTTTCAGCAACGCGGCCTGCTTGGCCTCGCTGACCTGTTTTGCCAGGTCCTCG
CCGGCGGTTTTTCGCTTCTTGGTCGTCATAGTTCCTCGCGTGTCGATGGTCATCGACTTCGCCAAACCTG
CCGCCTCCTGTTCAAGACGACGCGAACGCTCCACGGCGGCCGATGGCGCGGGCAGGGCAGGGGGAGCCAG
TTGCACGCTGTCGCGCTCGATCTTGGCCGTAGCTTGCTGGACCATCGAGCCGACGGACTGGAAGGTTTCG
CGGGGCGCACGCATGACGGTGCGGCTTGCGATGGTTTCGGCATCCTCGGCGGAAAACCCCGCGTCGATCA
GTTCTTGCCTGTATGCCTTCCGGTCAAACGTCCGATTCATTCACCCTCCTTGCGGGATTGCCCCGACTCA
CGCCGGGGCAATGTGCCCTTATTCCTGATTTGACCCGCCTGGTGCCTTGGTGTCCAGATAATCCACCTTA
TCGGCAATGAAGTCGGTCCCGTAGACCGTCTGGCCGTCCTTCTCGTACTTGGTATTCCGAATCTTGCCCT
GCACGAATACCAGCGACCCCTTGCCCAAATACTTGCCGTGGGCCTCGGCCTGAGAGCCAAAACACTTGAT
GCGGAAGAAGTCGGTGCGCTCCTGCTTGTCGCCGGCATCGTTGCGCCACATCTAGGATCTGCCAGGAACC
GTAAAAAGGCCGCGTTGCTGGCGTTTTTCCATAGGCTCCGCCCCCCTGACGAGCATCACAAAAATCGACG
CTCAAGTCAGAGGTGGCGAAACCCGACAGGACTATAAAGATACCAGGCGTTTCCCCCTGGAAGCTCCCTC
GTGCGCTCTCCTGTTCCGACCCTGCCGCTTACCGGATACCTGTCCGCCTTTCTCCCTTCGGGAAGCGTGG
CGCTTTCTCATAGCTCACGCTGTAGGTATCTCAGTTCGGTGTAGGTCGTTCGCTCCAAGCTGGGCTGTGT
GCACGAACCCCCCGTTCAGCCCGACCGCTGCGCCTTATCCGGTAACTATCGTCTTGAGTCCAACCCGGTA
AGACACGACTTATCGCCACTGGCAGCAGCCACTGGTAACAGGATTAGCAGAGCGAGGTATGTAGGCGGTG
CTACAGAGTTCTTGAAGTGGTGGCCTAACTACGGCTACACTAGAAGAACAGTATTTGGTATCTGCGCTCT
GCTGAAGCCAGTTACCTTCGGAAAAAGAGTTGGTAGCTCTTGATCCGGCAAACAAACCACCGCTGGTAGC
GGTGGTTTTTTTGTTTGCAAGCAGCAGATTACGCGCAGAAAAAAAGGATCTCAAGAAGATCCTTTGATCT
TTTCTACGGGGTCTGACGCTCAGTGGAACGAAAACTCACGTTAAGGGATTTTGGTCATGAGATTATCAAA
AAGGATCTTCACCTAGATCCTTTTAAATTAAAAATGAAGTTTTAAATCAATCTAAAGTATATATGAGTAA
ACTTGGTCTGACAGTTACCAATGCTTAATCAGTGAGGCACCTATCTCAGCGATCTGTCTATTTCGTTCAT
CCATAGTTGCCTGACTCCCCGTCGTGTAGATAACTACGATACGGGAGGGCTTACCATCTGGCCCCAGTGC
TGCAATGATACCGCGAGAACCACGCTCACCGGCTCCAGATTTATCAGCAATAAACCAGCCAGCCGGAAGG
GCCGAGCGCAGAAGTGGTCCTGCAACTTTATCCGCCTCCATCCAGTCTATTAATTGTTGCCGGGAAGCTA
GAGTAAGTAGTTCGCCAGTTAATAGTTTGCGCAACGTTGTTGCCATTGCTACAGGCATCGTGGTGTCACG
CTCGTCGTTTGGTATGGCTTCATTCAGCTCCGGTTCCCAACGATCAAGGCGAGTTACATGATCCCCCATG
TTGTGCAAAAAAGCGGTTAGCTCCTTCGGTCCTCCGATCGTTGTCAGAAGTAAGTTGGCCGCAGTGTTAT
CACTCATGGTTATGGCAGCACTGCATAATTCTCTTACTGTCATGCCATCCGTAAGATGCTTTTCTGTGAC
TGGTGAGTACTCAACCAAGTCATTCTGAGAATAGTGTATGCGGCGACCGAGTTGCTCTTGCCCGGCGTCA
ATACGGGATAATACCGCGCCACATAGCAGAACTTTAAAAGTGCTCATCATTGGAAAACGTTCTTCGGGGC
GAAAACTCTCAAGGATCTTACCGCTGTTGAGATCCAGTTCGATGTAACCCACTCGTGCACCCAACTGATC
TTCAGCATCTTTTACTTTCACCAGCGTTTCTGGGTGAGCAAAAACAGGAAGGCAAAATGCCGCAAAAAAG
GGAATAAGGGCGACACGGAAATGTTGAATACTCATACTCTTCCTTTTTCAATATTATTGAAGCATTTATC
AAGGTTATTGTCTCATGAGCGGATACATATTTGAATGTATTTAGAAAAATAAACAAATAGGGGTTCCGCG
CACGAATTGGCCAGCGCTGCCATTTTTGGGGTGAGGCCGTTCGCGGCCGAGGGGCGCAGCCCCTGGGGGG
ATGGGAGGCCCGCGTTAGCGGGCCGGGAGGGTTCGAGAAGGGGGGGCACCCCCCTTCGGCGTGCGCGGTC
ACGCGCACAGGGCGCAGCCCTGGTTAAAAACAAGGTTTATAAATATTGGTTTAAAAGCAGGTTAAAAGAC
AGGTTAGCGGTGGCCGAAAAACGGGCGGAAACCCTTGCAAATGCTGGATTTTCTGCCTGTGGACAGCCCC
TCAAATGTCAATAGGTGCGCCCCTCATCTGTCAGCACTCTGCCCCTCAAGTGTCAAGGATCGCGCCCCTC
ATCTGTCAGTAGTCGCGCCCCTCAAGTGTCAATACCGCAGGGCACTTATCCCCAGGCTTGTCCACATCAT
CTGTGGGAAACTCGCGTAAAATCAGGCGTTTTCGCCGATTTGCGAGGCTGGCCAGCTCCACGTCGCCGGC
CGAAATCGAGCCTGCCCCTCATCTGTCAACGCCGCGCCGGGTGAGTCGGCCCCTCAAGTGTCAACGTCCG
CCCCTCATCTGTCAGTGAGGGCCAAGTTTTCCGCGAGGTATCCACAACGCCGGCGGCCGCGGTGTCTCGC
ACACGGCTTCGACGGCGTTTCTGGCGCGTTTGCAGGGCCATAGACGGCCGCCAGCCCAGCGGCGAGGGCA
ACCAGCCCGGTGAGCGTCGCAAAGGAGATCCTGATCTGACTGATGGGCTGCCTGTATCGAGTGGTGATTT
TGTGCCGAGCTGCCGGTCGGGGAGCTGTTGGCTGGCTGGTGGCAGGATATATTGTGGTGTAAACAAATTG
ACGCTTAGACAACTTAATAACACATTGCGGACGTTTTTAATGTACTGGGGTGGATGCAGTGGGCCCCACT
CTGTGAAGACAATGCCGAATTCGGATCCGGAGGTCAACATGGTGGAGCACGACACTCTGGTCTACTCCAA
AAATGTCAAAGATACAGTCTCAGAAGATCAAAGGGCTATTGAGACTTTTCAACAAAGGATAATTTCGGGA
AACCTCCTCGGATTCCATTGCCCAGCTATCTGTCACTTCATCGAAAGGACAGTAGAAAAGGAAAATGCCA
TCATTGCGATAAAGGAAAGGCTATCATTCAAGATCTCTCTGCCGACAGTGGTCCCAAAGATGGACCCCCA
CCCACGAGGAGCATCGTGGAAAAAGAAGAGGTTCCAACCACGTCTACAAAGCAAGTGGATTGATGTGACA
TCTCCACTGACGTAAGGGATGACGCACAATCCCACTATCCTTCGCAAGACCCTTCCTCTATATAAGGAAG
TTCATTTCATTTGGAGAGGACACGCTACTGTATTTTTACAACAATTACCAACAACAACAAACAACAAACA
ACATTACAATTACTATTTACAATTACAATGGAGGACGCCAAAAACATAAAGAAAGGCCCGGCGCCATTCT
ATCCGCTGGAAGATGGAACCGCTGGAGAGCAACTGCATAAGGCTATGAAGAGATACGCCCTGGTTCCTGG
AACAATTGCTTTTACAGATGCACATATCGAGGTGGACATCACTTACGCTGAGTACTTCGAAATGTCCGTT
CGGTTGGCAGAAGCTATGAAACGATATGGGCTGAATACAAATCACAGAATCGTCGTATGCAGTGAAAACT
CTCTTCAATTCTTTATGCCGGTGTTGGGCGCGTTATTTATCGGAGTTGCAGTTGCGCCCGCGAACGACAT
TTATAATGAACGTGAATTGCTCAACAGTATGGGCATTTCGCAGCCTACCGTGGTGTTCGTTTCCAAAAAG
GGGTTGCAAAAAATTTTGAACGTGCAAAAAAAGCTCCCAATCATCCAAAAAATTATTATCATGGATTCTA
AAACGGATTACCAGGGATTTCAGTCGATGTACACGTTCGTCACATCTCATCTACCTCCCGGTTTTAATGA
ATACGATTTTGTGCCAGAGTCCTTCGATAGGGACAAGACAATTGCACTGATCATGAACTCCTCTGGATCT
ACTGGTCTGCCTAAAGGTGTCGCTCTGCCTCATAGAACTGCCTGCGTGAGATTCTCGCATGCCAGAGATC
CTATTTTTGGCAATCAAATCATTCCGGATACTGCGATTTTAAGTGTTGTTCCATTCCATCACGGTTTTGG
AATGTTTACTACACTCGGATATTTGATATGTGGATTTCGAGTCGTCTTAATGTATAGATTTGAAGAAGAA
CTGTTTCTGAGGAGCCTTCAGGATTACAAGATTCAAAGTGCGCTGCTGGTGCCAACCCTATTCTCCTTCT
TCGCCAAAAGCACTCTGATTGACAAATACGATTTATCTAATTTACACGAAATTGCTTCTGGTGGCGCTCC
CCTCTCTAAGGAAGTCGGGGAAGCGGTTGCCAAGAGGTTCCATCTGCCAGGTATCAGGCAAGGATATGGG
CTCACTGAGACTACATCAGCTATTCTGATTACACCCGAGGGGGATGATAAACCGGGCGCGGTCGGTAAAG
TTGTTCCATTTTTTGAAGCGAAGGTTGTGGATCTGGATACCGGGAAAACGCTGGGCGTTAATCAAAGAGG
CGAACTGTGTGTGAGAGGTCCTATGATTATGTCCGGTTATGTAAACAATCCGGAAGCGACCAACGCCTTG
ATTGACAAGGATGGATGGCTACATTCTGGAGACATAGCTTACTGGGACGAGGACGAACACTTCTTCATCG
TTGACCGCCTGAAGTCTCTGATTAAGTACAAAGGCTATCAGGTGGCTCCCGCTGAATTGGAATCCATCTT
GCTCCAACACCCCAACATCTTCGACGCAGGTGTCGCAGGTCTGCCCGACGATGACGCCGGTGAACTTCCC
GCCGCCGTTGTTGTTTTGGAGCACGGAAAGACGATGACGGAAAAAGAGATCGTGGATTACGTCGCCAGTC
AAGTAACAACCGCGAAAAAGTTGCGCGGAGGAGTTGTGTTTGTGGACGAAGTACCGAAAGGTCTTACCGG
AAAACTCGACGCAAGAAAAATCAGAGAGATCCTCATAAAGGCCAAGAAGGGCGGAAAGATCGCCGTGGGT
TCGGATTATAAGGACCATGACGGAGACTATAAGGACCATGACCTCGACGCTGCAGCAGCGGATTATAAGG
ACGATGACGATAAGTGAGCTTGTCCTGCTTTAATGAGATATGCGAGAAGCCTATGATCGCATGATATTTG
CTTTCAATTCTGTTGTGCACGTTGTAAAAAACCTGAGCATGTGTAGCTCAGATCCTTACCGCCGGTTTCG
GTTCATTCTAATGAATATATCACCCGTTACTATCGTATTTTTATGAATAATATTCTCCGTTCAATTTACT
GATTGTACCCTACTACTTATATGTACAATATTAAAATGAAAACAATATATTGTGCTGAATAGGTTTATAG
CGACATCTATGATAGAGCGCCACAATAACAAACAATTGCGTTTTATTATTACAAATCCAATTTTAAAAAA
AGCGGCAGAACCGGTCAAACCTAAAAGACTGATTACATAAATCTTATTCAAATTTCAAAAGTGCCCCAGG
GGCTAGTATCTACGACACACCGAGCGGCGAACTAATAACGCTCACTGAAGGGAACTCCGGTTCCCCGCCG
GCGCGCATGGGTGAGATTCCTTGAAGTTGAGTATTGGCCGTCCGCTCTACCGAAAGTTACGGGCACCATT
CAACCCGGTCCAGCACGGCGGCCGGGTAACCGACTTGCTGCCCCGAGAATTATGCAGCATTTTTTTGGTG
TATGTGGGCCCCAAATGAAGTGCAGGTCAAACCTTGACAGTGACGACAAATCGTTGGGCGGGTCCAGGGC
GAATTTTGCGACAACATGTCGAGGCTCAGCAGGACCGCT
